Addgene plasmid #216958: pST39-Mega'-deltaLSJ
Purpose: Mega' with knockout of GvpL, GvpS and GvpJ
Depositing lab: George Lu. Depositing organization: Rice University. Publication: Elucidating the assembly of gas vesicles by systematic protein-protein interaction analysis. Iburg M, Anderson AP, Wong VT, Anton ED, He A, Lu GJ. EMBO J. 2024 Oct;43(19):4156-4172. doi: 10.1038/s44318-024-00178-2. Epub 2024 Sep 3. PubMed 39227754.
Backbone
  Vector backbone: pST39
  Vector type: Bacterial Expression
Growth in bacteria
  Bacterial resistance: Ampicillin, 100 μg/mL
  Growth temperature: 30°C
  Growth strain: DH5alpha
  Copy number: Low Copy
Gene/Insert
  Gene/Insert name: Mega' with knockout of GvpL, GvpS and GvpJ
  Species: Synthetic; Priestia megaterium
  Cloning method: Gibson Cloning
Terms and licenses: Academic/Nonprofit Terms; Industry Terms: Not Available to Industry
Depositor comments: Please visit https://www.biorxiv.org/content/10.1101/2023.07.23.550228v1 for bioRxiv preprint.
How to cite: pST39-Mega'-deltaLSJ was a gift from George Lu (Addgene plasmid # 216958 ; http://n2t.net/addgene:216958 ; RRID:Addgene_216958)
