[The description below was written by a language model from this plasmid's Addgene catalogue record and pLannotate feature annotations shown in this document.]
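Description:
pST39-Mega'-deltaLSJ is a 7.4 kb bacterial expression plasmid built on the pST39 backbone, carrying a variant of the Priestia (formerly Bacillus) megaterium gas vesicle gene cluster, here called Mega', in which GvpL, GvpS and GvpJ have been knocked out. The plasmid is maintained in E. coli through a ColE1/pMB1-type origin. It also retains the pBR322-derived rop gene and bom region, and Rop's copy-number restraint agrees with the catalogue listing of the plasmid as low copy. Selection is by ampicillin, through the TEM beta-lactamase gene (bla) expressed from its own promoter and followed by an fd terminator. The short RSF ori, mbeC, ydeC and SET1 hits in the feature table are fragmentary matches and probably reflect backbone or flanking sequence homology, not functional parts.

The payload lies between a T7 promoter and a T7 terminator, so the cluster is transcribed by T7 RNA polymerase in a suitable expression host. The automated annotation recognises only gvpB, the GvpA-type major structural shell protein, plus a 60 nt remnant of gvpS that fits the stated knockout. The other gvp genes expected in the roughly 4 kb between gvpB and the terminator are not annotated, and the record does not say which genes make up Mega' or how each knockout was made. The insert was assembled by Gibson cloning.

The associated study examined gas vesicle assembly through systematic protein-protein interaction analysis. In that context, this triple-deletion plasmid presumably serves to test what GvpL, GvpS and GvpJ contribute to heterologous gas vesicle formation, alongside the intact cluster and other knockout variants.
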