Features (pLannotate 1.2.2; 14 found; start..end, strand, type, name):
     48..181     +  rep_origin     RSF ori (fragment): Plasmids containing the RSF 1030 origin of replication can be propagated in E. coli cells that contain additional plasmids with compatible origins.
    186..325     -  misc_feature   bom: basis of mobility region from pBR322
    427..618     -  CDS            rop: Rop protein, which maintains plasmids at low copy number; rop
    658..768     +  CDS            mbeC (fragment): MBEC_ECOLX - Experimental evidence at protein level: Swiss-Prot protein existence level 1. Required for efficient mobilization of ColE1 plasmid and is thus essential to promote the specific transfer of the plasmid during conjugation. Probably functions by inducing DNA bending, helping the MbeA relaxase to melt the DNA around the nic site and cleave the phosphodiester bond. Binds specifically double-stranded DNA (dsDNA) containing the ColE1 oriT but does not recognize the inverted repeat (IR). From Escherichia coli.
    855..873     +  promoter       T7 promoter: promoter for bacteriophage T7 RNA polymerase
   1121..1384    +  CDS            gvpB: GVPB_BACME - Protein inferred from homology: Swiss-Prot protein existence level 3. Gas vesicles are small, hollow, gas filled protein structures that are found in several microbial planktonic microorganisms. They allow the positioning of the organism at the favorable depth for growth. GvpA type proteins form the essential core of the structure. From Bacillus megaterium.
   3791..3850    +  CDS            gvpS (fragment): GVPS_BACME - Protein inferred from homology: Swiss-Prot protein existence level 3. Gas vesicles are small, hollow, gas filled protein structures that are found in several microbial planktonic microorganisms. They allow the positioning of the organism at the favorable depth for growth (By similarity). From Bacillus megaterium.
   5512..5631    -  CDS            ydeC (fragment): YDEC_BACSU - Protein predicted: Swiss-Prot protein existence level 4. From Bacillus subtilis (strain 168).
   5664..5713    +  CDS            SET1 (fragment): solubility-enhancement tag derived from T7 phage gene 10B
   5721..5768    +  terminator     T7 terminator: transcription terminator for bacteriophage T7 RNA polymerase
   5835..5926    +  promoter       AmpR promoter: bla
   5927..6784    +  CDS            bla: BLAT_ECOLX - Experimental evidence at protein level: Swiss-Prot protein existence level 1. TEM-type are the most prevalent beta-lactamases in enterobacteria; they hydrolyze the beta-lactam bond in susceptible beta-lactam antibiotics, thus conferring resistance to penicillins and cephalosporins. TEM-3 and TEM-4 are capable of hydrolyzing cefotaxime and ceftazidime. TEM-5 is capable of hydrolyzing ceftazidime. TEM-6 is capable of hydrolyzing ceftazidime and aztreonam. TEM-8/CAZ-2, TEM- 16/CAZ-7 and TEM-24/CAZ-6 are markedly active against ceftazidime. IRT- 4 shows resistance to beta-lactamase in
   6791..6830    +  terminator     fd terminator: central terminator from bacteriophage fd (Otsuka and Kunisawa, 1982)
   6861..7449    +  rep_origin     ori: high-copy-number ColE1/pMB1/pBR322/pUC origin of replication
>Addgene plasmid #216958 | pST39-Mega'-deltaLSJ | addgene full sequence | sequence record 445540 | Addgene NGS Result
AACGCCAGCAACGCGGCCTTTTTACGGTTCCTGGCCTTTTGCTGGCCTTTTGCTCACATGTTCTTTCCTG
CGTTATCCCCTGATTCTGTGGATAACCGTATTACCGCCTTTGAGTGAGCTGATACCGCTCGCCGCAGCCG
AACGACCGAGCGCAGCGAGTCAGTGAGCGAGGAAGCGGAAGAGCGCCTGATGCGGTATTTTCTCCTTACG
CATCTGTGCGGTATTTCACACCGCAATGGTGCACTCTCAGTACAATCTGCTCTGATGCCGCATAGTTAAG
CCAGTATACACTCCGCTATCGCTACGTGACTGGGTCATGGCTGCGCCCCGACACCCGCCAACACCCGCTG
ACGCGCCCTGACGGGCTTGTCTGCTCCCGGCATCCGCTTACAGACAAGCTGTGACCGTCTCCGGGAGCTG
CATGTGTCAGAGGTTTTCACCGTCATCACCGAAACGCGCGAGGCAGCTGCGGTAAAGCTCATCAGCGTGG
TCGTGAAGCGATTCACAGATGTCTGCCTGTTCATCCGCGTCCAGCTCGTTGAGTTTCTCCAGAAGCGTTA
ATGTCTGGCTTCTGATAAAGCGGGCCATGTTAAGGGCGGTTTTTTCCTGTTTGGTCACTGATGCCTCCGT
GTAAGGGGGATTTCTGTTCATGGGGTAATGATACCGATGAAACGAGAGAGGATGCTCACGATACGGGTTA
CTGATGATGAACATGCCCGGTTACTGGAACGTTGTGAGGGTAAACAACTGGCGGTATGGATGCGGCGGGA
CCAGAGAAAAATCACTCAGGGTCAATGCCAGCGCTTCGTTAATACAGATGTAGGTGTTGGCACCATGCAT
CGATCCCGCGAAATTAATACGACTCACTATAGGGAGACCACAACGGTTTCCCTCTAGAGATAGCTTAGCG
ATGTGAAAGAAGCTGGAGAAAACTTTCAAGAAAAAGTTTCTTCTTCAGACGATAAAGAGAAGTCAAAAAA
TAAGCGGAAAATAAAAGGCGTAAATCAGATTAAAAAAGCAACGGATATTAAAAGCTCTACTAAGATTAAA
AGTTCTAATGATATTAAATCATCTACAGATTTAAAAACAATGGGATCATAAGCGAAAGGAGAAATGAGAT
ATGTCTATTCAAAAAAGTACTAATAGTTCAAGTTTAGCAGAAGTCATTGACCGTATTTTAGATAAAGGAA
TTGTTATTGATGCTTTTGCAAGAGTTTCTGTTGTAGGAATTGAAATTTTAACGATTGAAGCGCGAGTGGT
TATTGCCAGTGTTGATACATGGTTACGCTATGCAGAAGCAGTAGGGCTTCTTCGTGACGACGTAGAAGAA
AACGGTCTTCCTGAACGTTCAAATTCAAGTGAAGGGCAGCCGCGTTTTAGTATTTAATATGAAGTGGTAT
GGAACCTTCCTTTTTTGAGGGTGGTTCCAGCTTTTAGATCTAACTATTGGAGGCTACTAAAAATGGAAAT
TAAAAAAATTATGCAAGCCGTGAACGACTTTTTCGGTGAACACGTAGCTCCTCCTCATAAAATTACCTCG
GTGGAAGCTACTGAAGATGAAGGTTGGAGAGTTATTGTTGAAGTCATTGAAGAACGAGAATATATGAAAA
AATACGCCAAAGATGAAATGCTCGGAACGTACGAGTGCTTTGTAAATAAAGAAAAAGAAGTCATTTCATT
CAAACGACTCGACGTCAGATATAGAAGCGCCATTGGCATTGAAGCATAAACGATAAGATGGCAGGAGGAA
CGTAAAAATGACCGTCTTAACAGACAAAAGGAAAAAAGGCAGTGGAGCTTTTATACAAGATGACGAGACA
AAAGAGGTTCTTTCAAGAGCGCTGAGCTATTTAAAATCCGGCTATTCCATTCATTTTACAGGTCCTGCCG
GCGGAGGCAAAACCTCTTTAGCGCGAGCGCTTGCTAAAAAGAGAAAGCGTCCTGTAATGCTGATGCACGG
GAATCACGAGCTCAACAACAAAGATTTAATTGGCGATTTTACGGGATACACGAGCAAAAAAGTAATCGAC
CAGTACGTTCGTTCTGTCTATAAAAAAGATGAACAGGTGAGTGAAAACTGGCAGGATGGCCGATTGCTTG
AAGCTGTAAAAAATGGCTATACGCTGATTTACGACGAATTTACTCGTTCTAAGCCTGCGACGAATAATAT
CTTTCTATCGATATTAGAAGAAGGCGTGCTGCCGCTGTATGGAGTAAAAATGACCGATCCTTTTGTGCGC
GTGCATCCCGATTTCCGCGTCATCTTCACAAGCAATCCAGCTGAGTATGCCGGCGTATATGATACGCAAG
ATGCGCTTCTCGACAGGTTAATTACCATGTTTATTGATTATAAAGACATCGACAGAGAGACAGCGATTTT
AACGGAGAAAACGGACGTAGAAGAAGATGAAGCGCGCACAATTGTAACGCTCGTAGCAAACGTGCGAAAC
CGCTCTGGAGACGAAAACAGCAGCGGACTTAGCCTGCGGGCTTCGCTTATGATCGCTACCCTTGCCACGC
AGCAAGACATTCCTATCGATGGAAGTGACGAAGATTTTCAAACGTTATGTATCGATATTTTGCATCATCC
GCTTACCAAATGTTTGGATGAAGAAAATGCAAAAAGCAAAGCCGAAAAAATCATTTTAGAAGAATGTAAG
AATATAGACACTGAAGAAAAGTAAAGGAGCTTGAAAACATGAGTGAAACAAACGAAACAGGTATTTATAT
TTTTAGCGCCATTCAAACGGATAAAGACGAAGAATTTGGCGCCGTGGAAGTAGAAGGAACAAAAGCTGAA
ACATTTTTGATTCGCTACAAAGACGCGGCTATGGTAGCAGCTGAAGTACCGATGAAAATTTATCATCCTA
ATCGCCAAAATTTATTAATGCATCAAAACGCAGTAGCAGCGATTATGGACAAGAACGATACGGTTATTCC
AATCAGCTTTGGGAATGTATTCAAATCAAAAGAAGACGTAAAAGTTCTTTTGGAAAACCTTTATCCGCAG
TTTGAAAAGCTGTTTCCAGCGATCAAAGGAAAAATTGAAGTCGGTTTAAAAGTAATTGGGAAAAAAGAAT
GGCTTGAGAAAAAAGTAAACGAAAATCCTGAACTTGAGAAAGTATCAGCATCCGTAAAAGGAAAATCAGA
AGCAGCCGGTTATTATGAGCGTATTCAACTTGGAGGAATGGCTCAAAAGATGTTTACTTCCCTGCAAAAA
GAAGTCAAGACAGATGTGTTTTCTCCGCTTGAAGAAGCAGCGGAAGCAGCAAAAGCAAATGAGCCAACGG
GCGAAACGATGCTTTTAAACGCGTCTTTCTTAATTAACCGAGAAGATGAAGCGAAGTTTGATGAAAAAGT
AAATGAAGCGCATGAAAACTGGAAAGACAAAGCCGATTTTCATTACAGCGGTCCTTGGCCTGCTTATAAT
TTTGTGAACATTCGCCTAAAAGTAGAAGAGAAATAACGTGCTTCACAAATTAGTAACCGCACCCATTAAC
CTTGTAGTGAAAATCGGCGAAAAAGTACAGGAAGAAGCTGATAAACAGCTATATGACCTTCCGACGATTC
AGCAAAAGCTCATTCAGCTTCAAATGATGTTTGAGCTTGGTGAAATTCCAGAAGAAGCGTTTCAAGAAAA
AGAAGATGAATTGTTAATGAGGTACGAAATTGCGAAACGCAGAGAAATTGAACAATGGGAAGGGCTAACA
CAAAAAAGAAATGAGGAATCCTAGACCCTTGCGAGCAGTCGTATGCTTTCTCGAATTCCGAGCGGTTAAG
CGTGACAGTCCAGGAGGAATTAATAGATGCAACCGGTCAGCCAAGCAAATGGACGAATCCACTTGGATCC
TGATCAAGCTGAACAAGGCTTAGCGCAGCTTGTGATGACAGTTATTGAGCTATTGAGGCAAATCGTTGAA
CGTCATGCCATGAGGCGGGTGGAGGGTGGAACGTTGACGGACGAACAAATTGAAAACTTAGGAATTGCAC
TAATGAACTTAGAAGAAAAAATGGACGAGTTGAAAGAGGTGTTCGGTCTGGATGCAGAAGATTTAAATAT
TGATCTTGGCCCGCTAGGCAGCCTGCTTTAAGCGGTCAGCTGTACGCTACTTAAAAAATGGAGGGATTTA
CAATGGCAACTGAAACAAAATTAGATAACACACAGGCAGAAAACAAGGAAAATAAAAATGCGGAAAACGG
TTCAAAAGAAAAGAACGGTTCAAAAGCAAGCAAAACAACAAGCAGCGGGCCAATCAAACGAGCGGTAGCA
GGAGGCATCATCGGTGCAACGATTGGATATGTATCGACTCCTGAAAATCGAAAAAGTCTCCTTGACCGCA
TTGATACAGACGAATTAAAAAGCAAAGCATCTGATTTAGGAACAAAGGTAAAAGAAAAATCAAAAAGCAG
CGTGGCCAGCCTGAAAACATCTGCGGGAAGCTTGTTTAAAAAAGATAAAGATAAATCAAAAGATGATGAA
GAAAACGTAAATTCTTCTAGTAGCGAAACAGAAGACGATAACGTTCAAGAGTACGACGAGTTAAAAGAAG
AAAATCAAACTCTTCAAGATCGCTTATCACAGCTTGAAGAAAAAATGAACATGCTTGTTGAGCTTAGCCT
CAATAAAAATCAAGACGAAGAAGCGGAAGATACAGATTCCGACGAAGAAGAGAACGATGAGAACGATGAA
AACGATGAAAACGAGCAGGACGATGAAAACGAAGAAGAAACATCTAAGCCACGTAAAAAGGATAAAAAAG
AAGCTGAGGAAGAAGAAAGTGAAAGTGACGAAGACAGCGAGGAAGAAGAGGAAGATTCTCGCTCAAACAA
AAAAAATAAAAAAGTAAAAACAGAAGAAGAAGACGAAGATGAAAGCGAAGAAGAAAAAAAGGAAGCGAAA
CCAAAAAAGTCAACAGCTAAAAAATCAAAAAATACAAAAGCAAAGAAAAACACGGACGAAGAAGATGATG
AAGCAACATCTCTTTCTAGTGAAGACGATACAACAGCCTAAGACGTAAAGGAGGAAAGAAAGACATGAGT
ACAGGCCCTTCTTTTTCAACTAAAGACAATACGCTTGAATACTTTGTGAAAGCTTCTAATAAACACGGCT
TTTCACTTGATATTTCATTAAATGTAAACGGCGCTGTGATTTCCGGTACCATGATTTCAGCAAAAGAATA
CTTTGATTACTTAAGCGAAACGTTTGAAGAAGGCAGTGAAGTGGCTCAGGCGCTAAGCGAACAATTCTCT
TTAGCAAGCGAAGCGAGCGAATCAAACGGAGAAGCAGAAGCCCATTTTATTCATTTGAAAAATACAAAGA
TTTACTGTGGAGACAGTAAATCTACTCCTTCTAAAGGCAAAATCTTTTGGAGAGGGAAAATAGCAGAAGT
AGACGGGTTTTTCTTAGGAAAGATTTCTGATGCAAAATCAACGAGTAAAAAGAGTTCATAAAAAACGGCG
GGGTGATTGCCCCGCCGTTTTTTAGTGATGTGATGAGATGTGCAGCTTCTTTTTTCGATACATGAGCGGA
GTCATCTTCATTTCTTTTCGAAACTGATTAATAAAATAGCTTGTACTATTAAACCCTACTTGATAGGCGA
CTTCCGTCACATTTGCTTCTGCTTGCTGCAGTCCGGATTCGCGAACGCGTCTCGAGAGATCCGGCTGCTA
ACAAAGCCCGAAAGGAAGCTGAGTTGGCTGCTGCCACCGCTGAGCAATAACTAGCATAACCCCTTGGGGC
CTCTAAACGGGTCTTGAGGGGTTTTTTGCTGAAAGGAGGAACTATATCCGACTAGTAGCCCGCCTAATGA
GCGGGCTTTTTTTTAATTCCCCTATTTGTTTATTTTTCTAAATACATTCAAATATGTATCCGCTCATGAG
ACAATAACCCTGATAAATGCTTCAATAATATTGAAAAAGGAAGAGTATGAGTATTCAACATTTCCGTGTC
GCCCTTATTCCCTTTTTTGCGGCATTTTGCCTTCCTGTTTTTGCTCACCCAGAAACGCTCGTGAAAGTAA
AAGACGCAGAGGACCAATTGGGGGCACGAGTGGGATACATAGAACTGGACTTGAATAGCGGTAAAATCCT
TGAGAGTTTTCGCCCTGAAGAGCGTTTTCCAATGATGAGCACTTTCAAAGTTCTGCTATGTGGAGCAGTA
TTATCCCGTGTAGATGCGGGGCAAGAGCAACTCGGACGACGAATACACTATTCGCAGAATGACTTGGTTG
AATACTCCCCAGTGACAGAAAAGCACCTTACGGACGGAATGACGGTAAGAGAATTATGTAGTGCCGCCAT
AACGATGAGTGATAACACTGCGGCGAACTTACTTCTGACAACCATCGGTGGACCGAAGGAATTAACCGCT
TTTTTGCACAATATGGGAGACCATGTAACTCGCCTTGACCGTTGGGAACCAGAACTGAATGAAGCCATAC
CAAACGACGAGCGAGACACCACAATGCCTGCGGCAATGGCAACAACATTACGCAAACTATTAACTGGCGA
ACTACTTACTCTGGCTTCACGGCAACAATTAATAGACTGGCTTGAAGCGGATAAAGTTGCAGGACCACTA
CTGCGTTCGGCACTTCCTGCTGGCTGGTTTATTGCTGATAAATCTGGGGCAGGAGAGCGTGGTTCACGGG
GTATCATTGCCGCACTTGGACCAGATGGTAAGCCTTCCCGTATCGTAGTTATCTACACGACGGGTAGTCA
GGCAACTATGGACGAACGAAATAGACAGATTGCTGAAATAGGGGCTTCACTGATTAAGCATTGGTAAACC
GATACAATTAAAGGCTCCTTTTGGAGCCTTTTTTTTTGGACGGACCGGTAGAAAAGATCAAAGGATCTTC
TTGAGATCCTTTTTTTCTGCGCGTAATCTGCTGCTTGCAAACAAAAAAACCACCGCTACCAGCGGTGGTT
TGTTTGCCGGATCAAGAGCTACCAACTCTTTTTCCGAAGGTAACTGGCTTCAGCAGAGCGCAGATACCAA
ATACTGTCCTTCTAGTGTAGCCGTAGTTAGGCCACCACTTCAAGAACTCTGTAGCACCGCCTACATACCT
CGCTCTGCTAATCCTGTTACCAGTGGCTGCTGCCAGTGGCGATAAGTCGTGTCTTACCGGGTTGGACTCA
AGACGATAGTTACCGGATAAGGCGCAGCGGTCGGGCTGAACGGGGGGTTCGTGCACACAGCCCAGCTTGG
AGCGAACGACCTACACCGAACTGAGATACCTACAGCGTGAGCTATGAGAAAGCGCCACGCTTCCCGAAGG
GAGAAAGGCGGACAGGTATCCGGTAAGCGGCAGGGTCGGAACAGGAGAGCGCACGAGGGAGCTTCCAGGG
GGAAACGCCTGGTATCTTTATAGTCCTGTCGGGTTTCGCCACCTCTGACTTGAGCGTCGATTTTTGTGAT
GCTCGTCAGGGGGGCGGAGCCTATGGAAA
